Addgene plasmid #78791: pBABE-puro p21 K161R, K163R
Purpose: Retroviral expression of p21 K161R, K163R
Depositing lab: Jaewhan Song. Depositing organization: Yonsei University. Publication: Stabilization of p21 (Cip1/WAF1) following Tip60-dependent acetylation is required for p21-mediated DNA damage response. Lee MS, Seo J, Choi DY, Lee EW, Ko A, Ha NC, Yoon JB, Lee HW, Kim KP, Song J. Cell Death Differ. 2013 Apr;20(4):620-9. doi: 10.1038/cdd.2012.159. Epub 2012 Dec 14. PubMed 23238566.
Backbone
  Vector backbone: pBABE-Puro
  Vector type: Mammalian Expression, Retroviral
Growth in bacteria
  Bacterial resistance: Ampicillin, 100 μg/mL
  Growth temperature: 37°C
  Growth strain: NEB Stable
  Copy number: High Copy
Gene/Insert
  Gene/Insert name: p21
  Species: H. sapiens (human)
  Mutation: K161R, K163R_muation
  Entrez Gene: CDKN1A (a.k.a. CAP20, CDKN1, CIP1, MDA-6, P21, SDI1, WAF1, p21CIP1)
  Promoter: 5'LTR
  Cloning method: Unknown
  Sequencing primers: 5′ pBABE 5'; 3′ pBABE 3'
Terms and licenses: Academic/Nonprofit Terms; Industry Terms: Not Available to Industry
How to cite: pBABE-puro p21 K161R, K163R was a gift from Jaewhan Song (Addgene plasmid # 78791 ; http://n2t.net/addgene:78791 ; RRID:Addgene_78791)
