[The description below was written by a language model from this plasmid's Addgene catalogue record and pLannotate feature annotations shown in this document.]
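Description:
pBABE-puro p21 K161R, K163R is a Moloney murine leukemia virus-based retroviral expression vector built on the pBABE-Puro backbone for stable delivery of a mutant form of human p21 (CDKN1A, also known as Cip1/WAF1) into mammalian cells. In bacteria the roughly 5.7 kb plasmid is maintained through a high-copy ColE1/pUC-type origin and selected with ampicillin via the β-lactamase gene and its native promoter. A short lacI fragment annotated in the backbone appears to be a non-functional remnant.

The proviral portion is bounded by MMLV long terminal repeats. Downstream of the 5' LTR lie a packaging signal (Ψ) and a truncated gag segment lacking its start codon, which together promote efficient encapsidation of the genomic RNA when the plasmid is introduced into a packaging cell line that supplies the viral proteins in trans. The p21 coding sequence follows and is transcribed from the 5' LTR promoter. No epitope tag or reporter is annotated. An internal SV40 enhancer/early promoter then drives puromycin N-acetyltransferase, allowing puromycin selection of transduced cells, and the 3' LTR closes the cassette.

The insert carries lysine-to-arginine substitutions at residues 161 and 163, changes that preserve positive charge but prevent modification of those lysines. The associated publication concerns Tip60-dependent acetylation and stabilization of p21 in the DNA damage response, so the construct presumably serves as an acetylation-deficient mutant for comparison with wild-type p21, although the record itself states the purpose only as retroviral expression of this mutant.
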