Features (pLannotate 1.2.2; 12 found; start..end, strand, type, name):
      8..477     +  LTR            LTR: long terminal repeat from Moloney murine leukemia virus
    601..875     +  misc_feature   MESV Ψ (fragment): packaging signal of murine embryonic stem cell virus
    942..1358    +  CDS            gag (truncated): truncated Moloney murine leukemia virus (MMLV) gag gene lacking the start codon
   1393..1887    +  CDS            p21: human cyclin-dependent kinase inhibitor 1A; Homo sapiens CDKN1A; mediates p53-dependent arrest in the G1 phase of the cell cycle
   1904..2233    +  promoter       SV40 promoter: SV40 enhancer and early promoter
   2243..2842    +  CDS            PuroR: puromycin N-acetyltransferase; pac from Streptomyces alboniger; confers resistance to puromycin
   2941..3534    +  LTR            LTR: long terminal repeat from Moloney murine leukemia virus
   3543..3589    +  LTR            5' LTR (truncated) (fragment): truncated long terminal repeat from Moloney murine sarcoma virus
   3672..3720    -  CDS            lacI (fragment): lac repressor; lacI; The lac repressor binds to the lac operator to inhibit transcription in E. coli. This inhibition can be relieved by adding lactose or isopropyl-β-D-thiogalactopyranoside (IPTG).
   3906..4494    -  rep_origin     ori: high-copy-number ColE1/pMB1/pBR322/pUC origin of replication
   4672..5532    -  CDS            AmpR: β-lactamase; bla; confers resistance to ampicillin, carbenicillin, and related antibiotics
   5533..5637    -  promoter       AmpR promoter: bla
>Addgene plasmid #78791 | pBABE-puro p21 K161R, K163R | addgene full sequence | sequence record 149155 | Addgene assembled sequence
CTGCAGCCTGAATATGGGCCAAACAGGATATCTGTGGTAAGCAGTTCCTGCCCCGGCTCAGGGCCAAGAA
CAGATGGAACAGCTGAATATGGGCCAAACAGGATATCTGTGGTAAGCAGTTCCTGCCCCGGCTCAGGGCC
AAGAACAGATGGTCCCCAGATGCGGTCCAGCCCTCAGCAGTTTCTAGAGAACCATCAGATGTTTCCAGGG
TGCCCCAAGGACCTGAAATGACCCTGTGCCTTATTTGAACTAACCAATCAGTTCGCTTCTCGCTTCTGTT
CGCGCGCTTCTGCTCCCCGAGCTCAATAAAAGAGCCCACAACCCCTCACTCGGGGCGCCAGTCCTCCGAT
TGACTGAGTCGCCCGGGTACCCGTGTATCCAATAAACCCTCTTGCAGTTGCATCCGACTTGTGGTCTCGC
TGTTCCTTGGGAGGGTCTCCTCTGAGTGATTGACTACCCGTCAGCGGGGGTCTTTCATTTGGGGGCTCGT
CCGGGATCGGGAGACCCCTGCCCAGGGACCACCGACCCACCACCGGGAGGTAAGCTGGCCAGCAACTTAT
CTGTGTCTGTCCGATTGTCTAGTGTCTATGACTGATTTTATGCGCCTGCGTCGGTACTAGTTAGCTAACT
AGCTCTGTATCTGGCGGACCCGTGGTGGAACTGACGAGTTCTGAACACCCGGCCGCAACCCTGGGAGACG
TCCCAGGGACTTTGGGGGCCGTTTTTGTGGCCCGACCTGAGGAAGGGAGTCGATGTGGAATCCGACCCCG
TCAGGATATGTGGTTCTGGTAGGAGACGAGAACCTAAAACAGTTCCCGCCTCCGTCTGAATTTTTGCTTT
CGGTTTGGAACCGAAGCCGCGCGTCTTGTCTGCTGCAGCGCTGCAGCATCGTTCTGTGTTGTCTCTGTCT
GACTGTGTTTCTGTATTTGTCTGAAAATTAGGGCCAGACTGTTACCACTCCCTTAAGTTTGACCTTAGGT
CACTGGAAAGATGTCGAGCGGATCGCTCACAACCAGTCGGTAGATGTCAAGAAGAGACGTTGGGTTACCT
TCTGCTCTGCAGAATGGCCAACCTTTAACGTCGGATGGCCGCGAGACGGCACCTTTAACCGAGACCTCAT
CACCCAGGTTAAGATCAAGGTCTTTTCACCTGGCCCGCATGGACACCCAGACCAGGTCCCCTACATCGTG
ACCTGGGAAGCCTTGGCTTTTGACCCCCCTCCCTGGGTCAAGCCCTTTGTACACCCTAAGCCTCCGCCTC
CTCTTCCTCCATCCGCCCCGTCTCTCCCCCTTGAACCTCCTCGTTCGACCCCGCCTCGATCCTCCCTTTA
TCCAGCCCTCACTCCTTCTCTAGGCGCCGGCCGGATCCCAGTGTGGTGGTACGTAGGAATTCATGTCAGA
ACCGGCTGGGGATGTCCGTCAGAACCCATGCGGCAGCAAGGCCTGCCGCCGCCTCTTCGGCCCAGTGGAC
AGCGAGCAGCTGAGACGCGACTGTGATGCGCTAATGGCGGGCTGCATCCAGGAGGCCCGTGAGCGATGGA
ACTTCGACTTTGTCACCGAGACACCACTGGAGGGTGACTTCGCCTGGGAGCGTGTGCGGGGCCTTGGCCT
GCCCAAGCTCTACCTTCCCACGGGGCCCCGGCGAGGCCGGGATGAGTTGGGAGGAGGCAGGCGGCCTGGC
ACCTCACCTGCTCTGCTGCAGGGGACAGCAGAGGAAGACCATGTGGACCTGTCACTGTCTTGTACCCTTG
TGCCTCGCTCAGGGGAGCAGGCTGAAGGGTCCCCAGGTGGACCTGGAGACTCTCAGGGTCGAAAACGGCG
GCAGACCAGCATGACAGATTTCTACCACTCCAAACGCCGGCTGATCTTCTCCAGGAGGAGGCCCTAACTC
GACCCTGTGGAATGTGTGTCAGTTAGGGTGTGGAAAGTCCCCAGGCTCCCCAGCAGGCAGAAGTATGCAA
AGCATGCATCTCAATTAGTCAGCAACCAGGTGTGGAAAGTCCCCAGGCTCCCCAGCAGGCAGAAGTATGC
AAAGCATGCATCTCAATTAGTCAGCAACCATAGTCCCGCCCCTAACTCCGCCCATCCCGCCCCTAACTCC
GCCCAGTTCCGCCCATTCTCCGCCCCATGGCTGACTAATTTTTTTTATTTATGCAGAGGCCGAGGCCGCC
TCGGCCTCTGAGCTATTCCAGAAGTAGTGAGGAGGCTTTTTTGGAGGCCTAGGCTTTTGCAAAAAGCTTA
CCATGACCGAGTACAAGCCCACGGTGCGCCTCGCCACCCGCGACGACGTCCCCAGGGCCGTACGCACCCT
CGCCGCCGCGTTCGCCGACTACCCCGCCACGCGCCACACCGTCGATCCGGACCGCCACATCGAGCGGGTC
ACCGAGCTGCAAGAACTCTTCCTCACGCGCGTCGGGCTCGACATCGGCAAGGTGTGGGTCGCGGACGACG
GCGCCGCGGTGGCGGTCTGGACCACGCCGGAGAGCGTCGAAGCGGGGGCGGTGTTCGCCGAGATCGGCCC
GCGCATGGCCGAGTTGAGCGGTTCCCGGCTGGCCGCGCAGCAACAGATGGAAGGCCTCCTGGCGCCGCAC
CGGCCCAAGGAGCCCGCGTGGTTCCTGGCCACCGTCGGCGTCTCGCCCGACCACCAGGGCAAGGGTCTGG
GCAGCGCCGTCGTGCTCCCCGGAGTGGAGGCGGCCGAGCGCGCCGGGGTGCCCGCCTTCCTGGAGACCTC
CGCGCCCCGCAACCTCCCCTTCTACGAGCGGCTCGGCTTCACCGTCACCGCCGACGTCGAGGTGCCCGAA
GGACCGCGCACCTGGTGCATGACCCGCAAGCCCGGTGCCTGACGCCCGCCCCACGACCCGCAGCGCCCGA
CCGAAAGGAGCGCACGACCCCATGCATCGATAAAATAAAAGATTTTATTTAGTCTCCAGAAAAAGGGGGG
AATGAAAGACCCCACCTGTAGGTTTGGCAAGCTAGCTTAAGTAACGCCATTTTGCAAGGCATGGAAAAAT
ACATAACTGAGAATAGAGAAGTTCAGATCAAGGTCAGGAACAGATGGAACAGCTGAATATGGGCCAAACA
GGATATCTGTGGTAAGCAGTTCCTGCCCCGGCTCAGGGCCAAGAACAGATGGAACAGCTGAATATGGGCC
AAACAGGATATCTGTGGTAAGCAGTTCCTGCCCCGGCTCAGGGCCAAGAACAGATGGTCCCCAGATGCGG
TCCAGCCCTCAGCAGTTTCTAGAGAACCATCAGATGTTTCCAGGGTGCCCCAAGGACCTGAAATGACCCT
GTGCCTTATTTGAACTAACCAATCAGTTCGCTTCTCGCTTCTGTTCGCGCGCTTCTGCTCCCCGAGCTCA
ATAAAAGAGCCCACAACCCCTCACTCGGGGCGCCAGTCCTCCGATTGACTGAGTCGCCCGGGTACCCGTG
TATCCAATAAACCCTCTTGCAGTTGCATCCGACTTGTGGTCTCGCTGTTCCTTGGGAGGGTCTCCTCTGA
GTGATTGACTACCCGTCAGCGGGGGTCTTTCATTTCCGACTTGTGGTCTCGCTGCCTTGGGAGGGTCTCC
TCTGAGTGATTGACTACCCGTCAGCGGGGGTCTTCACATGCAGCATGTATCAAAATTAATTTGGTTTTTT
TTCTTAAGTATTTACATTAAATGGCCATAGTTGCATTAATGAATCGGCCAACGCGCGGGGAGAGGCGGTT
TGCGTATTGGCGCTCTTCCGCTTCCTCGCTCACTGACTCGCTGCGCTCGGTCGTTCGGCTGCGGCGAGCG
GTATCAGCTCACTCAAAGGCGGTAATACGGTTATCCACAGAATCAGGGGATAACGCAGGAAAGAACATGT
GAGCAAAAGGCCAGCAAAAGGCCAGGAACCGTAAAAAGGCCGCGTTGCTGGCGTTTTTCCATAGGCTCCG
CCCCCCTGACGAGCATCACAAAAATCGACGCTCAAGTCAGAGGTGGCGAAACCCGACAGGACTATAAAGA
TACCAGGCGTTTCCCCCTGGAAGCTCCCTCGTGCGCTCTCCTGTTCCGACCCTGCCGCTTACCGGATACC
TGTCCGCCTTTCTCCCTTCGGGAAGCGTGGCGCTTTCTCATAGCTCACGCTGTAGGTATCTCAGTTCGGT
GTAGGTCGTTCGCTCCAAGCTGGGCTGTGTGCACGAACCCCCCGTTCAGCCCGACCGCTGCGCCTTATCC
GGTAACTATCGTCTTGAGTCCAACCCGGTAAGACACGACTTATCGCCACTGGCAGCAGCCACTGGTAACA
GGATTAGCAGAGCGAGGTATGTAGGCGGTGCTACAGAGTTCTTGAAGTGGTGGCCTAACTACGGCTACAC
TAGAAGGACAGTATTTGGTATCTGCGCTCTGCTGAAGCCAGTTACCTTCGGAAAAAGAGTTGGTAGCTCT
TGATCCGGCAAACAAACCACCGCTGGTAGCGGTGGTTTTTTTGTTTGCAAGCAGCAGATTACGCGCAGAA
AAAAAGGATCTCAAGAAGATCCTTTGATCTTTTCTACGGGGTCTGACGCTCAGTGGAACGAAAACTCACG
TTAAGGGATTTTGGTCATGAGATTATCAAAAAGGATCTTCACCTAGATCCTTTTAAATTAAAAATGAAGT
TTGCGGCCGCAAATCAATCTAAAGTATATATGAGTAAACTTGGTCTGACAGTTACCAATGCTTAATCAGT
GAGGCACCTATCTCAGCGATCTGTCTATTTCGTTCATCCATAGTTGCCTGACTCCCCGTCGTGTAGATAA
CTACGATACGGGAGGGCTTACCATCTGGCCCCAGTGCTGCAATGATACCGCGAGACCCACGCTCACCGGC
TCCAGATTTATCAGCAATAAACCAGCCAGCCGGAAGGGCCGAGCGCAGAAGTGGTCCTGCAACTTTATCC
GCCTCCATCCAGTCTATTAATTGTTGCCGGGAAGCTAGAGTAAGTAGTTCGCCAGTTAATAGTTTGCGCA
ACGTTGTTGCCATTGCTACAGGCATCGTGGTGTCACGCTCGTCGTTTGGTATGGCTTCATTCAGCTCCGG
TTCCCAACGATCAAGGCGAGTTACATGATCCCCCATGTTGTGCAAAAAAGCGGTTAGCTCCTTCGGTCCT
CCGATCGTTGTCAGAAGTAAGTTGGCCGCAGTGTTATCACTCATGGTTATGGCAGCACTGCATAATTCTC
TTACTGTCATGCCATCCGTAAGATGCTTTTCTGTGACTGGTGAGTACTCAACCAAGTCATTCTGAGAATA
GTGTATGCGGCGACCGAGTTGCTCTTGCCCGGCGTCAACACGGGATAATACCGCGCCACATAGCAGAACT
TTAAAAGTGCTCATCATTGGAAAACGTTCTTCGGGGCGAAAACTCTCAAGGATCTTACCGCTGTTGAGAT
CCAGTTCGATGTAACCCACTCGTGCACCCAACTGATCTTCAGCATCTTTTACTTTCACCAGCGTTTCTGG
GTGAGCAAAAACAGGAAGGCAAAATGCCGCAAAAAAGGGAATAAGGGCGACACGGAAATGTTGAATACTC
ATACTCTTCCTTTTTCAATATTATTGAAGCATTTATCAGGGTTATTGTCTCATGAGCGGATACATATTTG
AATGTATTTAGAAAAATAAACAAATAGGGGTTCCGCGCACATTTCCCCGAAAAGTGCCAC
