>Addgene plasmid #78791 | pBABE-puro p21 K161R, K163R | addgene partial sequence | sequence record 149153 | pBABE3 5'-ACCCTAACTGACACACATTCC-3'
AGATCAGCCGGCGTTTGGAGTGGTAGAAATCTGTCATGCTGGTCTGCCGCCGTTTTCGACCCTGAGAGTC
TCCAGGTCCACCTGGGGACCCTTCAGCCTGCTCCCCTGAGCGAGGCACAAGGGTACAAGACAGTGACAGG
TCCACATGGTCTTCCTCTGCTGTCCCCTGCAGCAGAGCAGGTGAGGTGCCAGGCCGCCTGCCTCCTCCCA
ACTCATCCCGGCCTCGCCGGGGCCCCGTGGGAAGGTAGAGCTTGGGCAGGCCAAGGCCCCGCACACGCTC
CCAGGCGAAGTCACCCTCCAGTGGTGTCTCGGTGACAAAGTCGAAGTTCCATCGCTCACGGGCCTCCTGG
ATGCAGCCCGCCATTAGCGCATCACAGTCGCGTCTCAGCTGCTCGCTGTCCACTGGGCCGAAGAGGCGGC
GGCAGGCCTTGCTGCCGCATGGGTTCTGACGGACATCCCCAGCCGGTTCTGACATGAATTCCTACGTACC
ACCACACTGGGATCCGGCCGGCGCCTAGAGAAGGAGTGAGGGCTGGATAAAGGGAGGATCGAGGCGGGGT
CGAACGAGGAGGTTCAAGGGGGAGAGACGGGGCGGATGGAGGAAGAGGAGGCGGAGGCTTAGGGTGTACA
AAGGGCTTGACCCAGGGAGGGGGGTCAAAAGCCAAGGCTTCCCAGGTCACGATGTAGGGGACCTGGTCTG
GGTGTCCATGCGGGCCAGGTGAAAAGACCTTGATCTTAACCTGGGTGATGAGGTCTCGGTTAAAGGTGCC
GTCTCGCGGCCATCCGACGTTAAAGGTTGGCCATTCTGCAGA
