>Addgene plasmid #78791 | pBABE-puro p21 K161R, K163R | addgene partial sequence | sequence record 149154 | pBABE5 5'-CTTTATCCAGCCCTCAC-3'
GGTGGTACGTAGGAATTCATGTCAGAACCGGCTGGGGATGTCCGTCAGAACCCATGCGGCAGCAAGGCCT
GCCGCCGCCTCTTCGGCCCAGTGGACAGCGAGCAGCTGAGACGCGACTGTGATGCGCTAATGGCGGGCTG
CATCCAGGAGGCCCGTGAGCGATGGAACTTCGACTTTGTCACCGAGACACCACTGGAGGGTGACTTCGCC
TGGGAGCGTGTGCGGGGCCTTGGCCTGCCCAAGCTCTACCTTCCCACGGGGCCCCGGCGAGGCCGGGATG
AGTTGGGAGGAGGCAGGCGGCCTGGCACCTCACCTGCTCTGCTGCAGGGGACAGCAGAGGAAGACCATGT
GGACCTGTCACTGTCTTGTACCCTTGTGCCTCGCTCAGGGGAGCAGGCTGAAGGGTCCCCAGGTGGACCT
GGAGACTCTCAGGGTCGAAAACGGCGGCAGACCAGCATGACAGATTTCTACCACTCCAAACGCCGGCTGA
TCTTCTCCAGGAGGAGGCCCTAACTCGACCCTGTGGAATGTGTGTCAGTTAGGGTGTGGAAAGTCCCCAG
GCTCCCCAGCAGGCAGAAGTATGCAAAGCATGCATCTCAATTAGTCAGCAACCAGGTGTGGAAAGTCCCC
AGGCTCCCCAGCAGGCAGAAGTATGCAAAGCATGCATCTCAATTAGTCAGCAACCATAGTCCCGCCCCTA
ACTCCGCCCATCCCGCCCCTAACTCCGCCCAGTTCCGCCCATTCTCCGCCCCATGGCTGACTAATTTTTT
TTATTTATGCAGAGGCCGAGGCCGCCTCGGCCTCTGAGCTATTCCAGAAGTAGTGAGGAGGCTTTTTTGG
AGGCCTAGGCTTTTGCAAAAAGCTTACCATGACCGAGTACAAGCCCACGGTGCGCCTCGCCACCCGCGAC
GACGTCCCCAGGG
